>Addgene plasmid #191301 | pTETDuet_D27NDHFR_R127ATS | addgene full sequence | sequence record 378516 | Addgene NGS Result
CTTAAGTCGAACAGAAAGTAATCGTATTGTACATCCCTATCAGTGATAGAGATTGACATCCCTATCAGTG
ATAGAGATACTGAGCACATCAGCAGGACGCACTGACCGAATTCATTAAAGAGGAGAAAGGTACCATGCTG
CAGATCTCATGAAACAGTACCTGGAGCTGATGCAAAAAGTTCTGGATGAGGGTACCCAGAAAAACGACCG
CACGGGTACCGGAACGCTGAGCATTTTTGGCCATCAGATGCGTTTTAACCTGCAGGACGGATTCCCGCTG
GTTACGACCAAACGCTGCCACCTGCGTAGCATTATTCATGAGCTGCTGTGGTTTCTGCAAGGTGACACTA
ACATCGCGTATCTGCACGAAAACAATGTGACGATCTGGGATGAATGGGCCGATGAAAACGGCGATCTGGG
CCCAGTGTATGGTAAACAGTGGCGCGCCTGGCCAACGCCAGATGGCCGCCACATCGATCAGATCACGACC
GTGCTGAATCAACTGAAAAACGACCCGGACAGCCGCGCCATTATTGTTTCCGCGTGGAATGTGGGTGAAC
TGGATAAAATGGCGCTGGCGCCGTGCCATGCATTCTTCCAGTTTTACGTTGCGGACGGTAAGCTGAGCTG
TCAACTTTATCAGCGCAGCTGCGATGTTTTCCTCGGCCTGCCGTTCAATATCGCCAGCTACGCGTTACTG
GTGCATATGATGGCGCAGCAGTGCGACCTGGAGGTGGGTGATTTTGTCTGGACCGGCGGTGATACCCACC
TGTACAGCAACCATATGGACCAAACGCATCTGCAATTGAGCCGTGAGCCGCGTCCGCTGCCGAAACTGAT
TATTAAGCGCAAACCCGAGAGCATCTTTGACTATCGTTTCGAAGACTTCGAGATTGAAGGCTACGATCCG
CACCCGGGTATCAAAGCGCCGGTGGCTATCTAACTCGAGTCTGGTAAAGAAACCGCTGCTGCGAAATTTG
AACGCCAGCACATGGACTCGTCTACTAGCGCAGCTTAATTAACCTAGGCTGCTGCCACCGCTGAGCAATA
ACTAGCATAACCCCTTGGGGCCTCTAAACGGGTCTTGAGGGGTTTTTGCTGAAACCTCAGGCATTTGAGA
AGCACACGGTCACACTGCTTCCGGTAGTCAATAAACCGGTAAACCAGCAATAGACATAAGCGGCTATTTA
ACGACCCTGCCCTGAACCGACGACCGGGTCGAATTTGCTTTCGAATTTCTGCCATTCATCCGCTTATTAT
CACTTATTCAGGCGTAGCAACCAGGCGTTTAAGGGCACCAATAACTGCCTTAAAAAAATTACGCCCCGCC
CTGCCACTCATCGCAGTACTGTTGTAATTCATTAAGCATTCTGCCGACATGGAAGCCATCACAAACGGCA
TGATGAACCTGAATCGCCAGCGGCATCAGCACCTTGTCGCCTTGCGTATAATATTTGCCCATAGTGAAAA
CGGGGGCGAAGAAGTTGTCCATATTGGCCACGTTTAAATCAAAACTGGTGAAACTCACCCAGGGATTGGC
TGAGACGAAAAACATATTCTCAATAAACCCTTTAGGGAAATAGGCCAGGTTTTCACCGTAACACGCCACA
TCTTGCGAATATATGTGTAGAAACTGCCGGAAATCGTCGTGGTATTCACTCCAGAGCGATGAAAACGTTT
CAGTTTGCTCATGGAAAACGGTGTAACAAGGGTGAACACTATCCCATATCACCAGCTCACCGTCTTTCAT
TGCCATACGGAACTCCGGATGAGCATTCATCAGGCGGGCAAGAATGTGAATAAAGGCCGGATAAAACTTG
TGCTTATTTTTCTTTACGGTCTTTAAAAAGGCCGTAATATCCAGCTGAACGGTCTGGTTATAGGTACATT
GAGCAACTGACTGAAATGCCTCAAAATGTTCTTTACGATGCCATTGGGATATATCAACGGTGGTATATCC
AGTGATTTTTTTCTCCATTTTAGCTTCCTTAGCTCCTGAAAATCTCGATAACTCAAAAAATACGCCCGGT
AGTGATCTTATTTCATTATGGTGAAAGTTGGAACCTCTTACGTGCCGATCAACGTCTCATTTTCGCCAAA
AGTTGGCCCAGGGCTTCCCGGTATCAACAGGGACACCAGGATTTATTTATTCTGCGAAGTGATCTTCCGT
CACAGGTATTTATTCGGCGCAAAGTGCGTCGGGTGATGCTGCCAACTTACTGATTTAGTGTATGATGGTG
TTTTTGAGGTGCTCCAGTGGCTTCTGTTTCTATCAGCTGTCCCTCCTGTTCAGCTACTGACGGGGTGGTG
CGTAACGGCAAAAGCACCGCCGGACATCAGCGCTAGCGGAGTGTATACTGGCTTACTATGTTGGCACTGA
TGAGGGTGTCAGTGAAGTGCTTCATGTGGCAGGAGAAAAAAGGCTGCACCGGTGCGTCAGCAGAATATGT
GATACAGGATATATTCCGCTTCCTCGCTCACTGACTCGCTACGCTCGGTCGTTCGACTGCGGCGAGCGGA
AATGGCTTACGAACGGGGCGGAGATTTCCTGGAAGATGCCAGGAAGATACTTAACAGGGAAGTGAGAGGG
CCGCGGCAAAGCCGTTTTTCCATAGGCTCCGCCCCCCTGACAAGCATCACGAAATCTGACGCTCAAATCA
GTGGTGGCGAAACCCGACAGGACTATAAAGATACCAGGCGTTTCCCCCTGGCGGCTCCCTCGTGCGCTCT
CCTGTTCCTGCCTTTCGGTTTACCGGTGTCATTCCGCTGTTATGGCCGCGTTTGTCTCATTCCACGCCTG
ACACTCAGTTCCGGGTAGGCAGTTCGCTCCAAGCTGGACTGTATGCACGAACCCCCCGTTCAGTCCGACC
GCTGCGCCTTATCCGGTAACTATCGTCTTGAGTCCAACCCGGAAAGACATGCAAAAGCACCACTGGCAGC
AGCCACTGGTAATTGATTTAGAGGAGTTAGTCTTGAAGTCATGCGCCGGTTAAGGCTAAACTGAAAGGAC
AAGTTTTGGTGACTGCGCTCCTCCAAGCCAGTTACCTCGGTTCAAAGAGTTGGTAGCTCAGAGAACCTTC
GAAAAACCGCCCTGCAAGGCGGTTTTTTCGTTTTCAGAGCAAGAGATTACGCGCAGACCAAAACGATCTC
AAGAAGATCATCTTATTAATCAGATAAAATATTTCTAGATTTCAGTGCAATTTATCTCTTCAAATGTAGC
ACCTGAAGTCAGCCCCATACGATATAAGTTGTAATTCTCATGTTAGTCATGCCCCGCGCCCACCGGAAGG
AGCTGACTGGGTTGAAGGCTCTCAAGGGCATCGGTCGAGATCCCGGTGCCTAATGAGTGAGCTAACTTAC
ATTAATTGCGTTGCGCTCACTGCCCGCTTTCCAGTCGGGAAACCTGTCGTGCCAGCTGCATTAATGAATC
GGCCAACGCGCGGGGAGAGGCGGTTTGCGTATTGGGCGCCAGGGTGGTTTTTCTTTTCACCAGTGAGACG
GGCAACAGCTGATTGCCCTTCACCGCCTGGCCCTGAGAGAGTTGCAGCAAGCGGTCCACGCTGGTTTGCC
CCAGCAGGCGAAAATCCTGTTTGATGGTGGTTAACGGCGGGATATAACATGAGCTGTCTTCGGTATCGTC
GTATCCCACTACCGAGATGTCCGCACCAACGCGCAGCCCGGACTCGGTAATGGCGCGCATTGCGCCCAGC
GCCATCTGATCGTTGGCAACCAGCATCGCAGTGGGAACGATGCCCTCATTCAGCATTTGCATGGTTTGTT
GAAAACCGGACATGGCACTCCAGTCGCCTTCCCGTTCCGCTATCGGCTGAATTTGATTGCGAGTGAGATA
TTTATGCCAGCCAGCCAGACGCAGACGCGCCGAGACAGAACTTAATGGGCCCGCTAACAGCGCGATTTGC
TGGTGACCCAATGCGACCAGATGCTCCACGCCCAGTCGCGTACCGTCTTCATGGGAGAAAATAATACTGT
TGATGGGTGTCTGGTCAGAGACATCAAGAAATAACGCCGGAACATTAGTGCAGGCAGCTTCCACAGCAAT
GGCATCCTGGTCATCCAGCGGATAGTTAATGATCAGCCCACTGACGCGTTGCGCGAGAAGATTGTGCACC
GCCGCTTTACAGGCTTCGACGCCGCTTCGTTCTACCATCGACACCACCACGCTGGCACCCAGTTGATCGG
CGCGAGATTTAATCGCCGCGACAATTTGCGACGGCGCGTGCAGGGCCAGACTGGAGGTGGCAACGCCAAT
CAGCAACGACTGTTTGCCCGCCAGTTGTTGTGCCACGCGGTTGGGAATGTAATTCAGCTCCGCCATCGCC
GCTTCCACTTTTTCCCGCGTTTTCGCAGAAACGTGGCTGGCCTGGTTCACCACGCGGGAAACGGTCTGAT
AAGAGACACCGGCATACTCTGCGACATCGTATAACGTTACTGGTTTCACATTCACCACCCTGAATTGACT
CTCTTCCGGGCGCTATCATGCCATACCGCGAAAGGTTTTGCGCCATTCGATGGTGTCCGGGATCTCGACG
CTCTCCCTTATGCGACTCCTGCATTAGGAAATTAATACGACTCACTATAGGGGAATTGTGAGCGGATAAC
AATTCCCCTGTAGAAATAATTTTGTTTAACTTTAATAAGGAGATATACCATGATCAGTCTGATTGCGGCG
TTAGCGGTAGATCGCGTTATCGGCATGGAAAACGCCATGCCGTGGAACCTGCCTGCCAACCTCGCCTGGT
TTAAACGCAACACCTTAAATAAACCCGTGATTATGGGCCGCCATACCTGGGAATCAATCGGTCGTCCGTT
GCCAGGACGCAAAAATATTATCCTCAGCAGTCAACCGGGTACGGACGATCGCGTAACGTGGGTGAAGTCG
GTGGATGAAGCCATCGCGGCGTGTGGTGACGTACCAGAAATCATGGTGATTGGCGGCGGTCGCGTTTATG
AACAGTTCTTGCCAAAAGCGCAAAAACTGTATCTGACGCATATCGACGCAGAAGTGGAAGGCGACACCCA
TTTCCCGGATTACGAGCCGGATGACTGGGAATCGGTATTCAGCGAATTCCACGATGCTGATGCGCAGAAC
TCTCACAGCTATTGCTTTGAGATTCTGGAGCGGCGGTAACAGGCGTCGACAAGCTTGCGGCCGCATAATG
Features (pLannotate 1.2.2; 19 found; start..end, strand, type, name):
     34..107     +  promoter       PLtetO-1 promoter: modified phage lambda PL promoter with tet operator sites (Lutz and Bujard, 1997)
    149..940     +  CDS            thyA: TYSY_ECO57 - Experimental evidence at protein level: Swiss-Prot protein existence level 1. Catalyzes the reductive methylation of 2'-deoxyuridine-5'- monophosphate (dUMP) to 2'-deoxythymidine-5'-monophosphate (dTMP) while utilizing 5,10-methylenetetrahydrofolate (mTHF) as the methyl donor and reductant in the reaction, yielding dihydrofolate (DHF) as a by- product. This enzymatic reaction provides an intracellular de novo source of dTMP, an essential precursor for DNA biosynthesis. From Escherichia coli O157:H7.
    956..997     +  CDS            S-Tag (fragment): affinity and epitope tag derived from pancreatic ribonuclease A
   1027..1044    +  CDS            SET1 (fragment): solubility-enhancement tag derived from T7 phage gene 10B
   1052..1097    +  terminator     T7 terminator: transcription terminator for bacteriophage T7 RNA polymerase
   1322..1978    -  CDS            cat: CAT_ECOLX - Experimental evidence at protein level: Swiss-Prot protein existence level 1. This enzyme is an effector of chloramphenicol resistance in bacteria. From Escherichia coli. This protein is used as a marker in many commonly used cloning vectors, such as pACYC184.
   1979..2081    -  promoter       cat promoter: promoter of the E. coli cat gene encoding chloramphenicol acetyltransferase
   2202..2345    +  mobile_element IS1 (fragment): prokaryotic transposable element IS1
   2464..2519    -  rep_origin     RSF ori (fragment): Plasmids containing the RSF 1030 origin of replication can be propagated in E. coli cells that contain additional plasmids with compatible origins.
   2607..3152    -  rep_origin     p15A ori: Plasmids containing the medium-copy-number p15A origin of replication can be propagated in E. coli cells that contain a second plasmid with the ColE1 origin.
   3264..3328    -  CDS            TcR (fragment): tetracycline efflux protein; tet; confers resistance to tetracycline
   3343..3364    -  protein_bind   CAP binding site: CAP binding activates transcription in the presence of cAMP. E. coli catabolite activator protein
   3377..4459    -  CDS            lacI: lac repressor; lacI; The lac repressor binds to the lac operator to inhibit transcription in E. coli. This inhibition can be relieved by adding lactose or isopropyl-β-D-thiogalactopyranoside (IPTG).
   4460..4537    -  promoter       lacI promoter: lacI
   4545..4580    -  CDS            TcR (fragment): tetracycline efflux protein; tet; confers resistance to tetracycline
   4583..4601    +  promoter       T7 promoter: promoter for bacteriophage T7 RNA polymerase
   4602..4626    +  protein_bind   lac operator: The lac repressor binds to the lac operator to inhibit transcription in E. coli. This inhibition can be relieved by adding lactose or isopropyl-β-D-thiogalactopyranoside (IPTG). lac repressor encoded by lacI
   4641..4663    +  RBS            RBS: efficient ribosome binding site from bacteriophage T7 gene 10 (Olins and Rangwala, 1989)
   4670..5149    +  CDS            ecDHFR: E. coli dihydrofolate reductase; folA
