[The description below was written by a language model from this plasmid's Addgene catalogue record and pLannotate feature annotations shown in this document.]
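Description:
pTETDuet_D27NDHFR_R127ATS is a 5,180 nt low-copy bacterial expression plasmid built on the pTET-duet backbone, a two-cassette vector designed to co-express a pair of genes in E. coli. It replicates from a p15A origin, which is compatible with ColE1-type plasmids, and is selected with chloramphenicol through a cat gene driven by its own promoter. Short annotated fragments of an RSF origin, IS1 and the tetracycline resistance gene appear to be backbone remnants rather than functional elements.

The payload consists of two E. coli folate-metabolism enzymes, each carrying a point mutation. The first cassette places folA (dihydrofolate reductase, D27N variant) downstream of a T7 promoter with an adjacent lac operator and the strong T7 gene 10 ribosome binding site; a plasmid-borne lacI gene with its own promoter supplies the repressor that acts on this operator. The second cassette expresses thyA (thymidylate synthase, R127A variant) from the PLtetO-1 promoter, a lambda PL derivative carrying tet operator sites. The thyA coding region is followed by S-Tag and SET1 fragments, likely vestiges of the Duet multiple cloning region (the record does not say whether they are fused to the protein), and then a T7 terminator. No tet repressor gene is annotated on the plasmid.

Because thymidylate synthase generates dihydrofolate as a by-product of dTMP synthesis and DHFR reduces that dihydrofolate, the two enzymes are metabolically coupled. According to the record, the plasmid is intended for bacterial co-expression of this pair, and it comes from work mapping the genetic landscape of a metabolic interaction. The record does not state the functional effect of either mutation.
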