Addgene plasmid #191301: pTETDuet_D27NDHFR_R127ATS
Purpose: Bacterial co-expression of E. coli folA (Dihydrofolate Reductase) and E. coli thyA (Thymidylate Synthase)
Depositing lab: Kimberly Reynolds. Depositing organization: University of Texas Southwestern Medical Center. Publication: The genetic landscape of a metabolic interaction. Nguyen TN, Ingle C, Thompson S, Reynolds KA. Nat Commun. 2024 Apr 18;15(1):3351. doi: 10.1038/s41467-024-47671-0. PubMed 38637543.
Backbone
  Vector backbone: pTET-duet
  Vector type: Bacterial Expression
Growth in bacteria
  Bacterial resistance: Chloramphenicol, 25 μg/mL
  Growth temperature: 30°C
  Growth strain: DH5alpha
  Copy number: Low Copy
Gene/Insert
  Gene/Insert name: folA, thyA (alt names: DHFR; TS)
  Species: E. coli
  Mutation: D27N DHFR, R127A TYMS
  Promoter: T7 (folA), Tet (thyA)
  Cloning method: Restriction Enzyme; 5′ cloning site EcoNI (not destroyed); 3′ cloning site NotI (not destroyed)
  Sequencing primers: 5′ _GGATCTCGACGCTCTCCCTT; 3′ _CCGCTGAGCAATAACTAGC
Terms and licenses: Academic/Nonprofit Terms; Industry Terms: Not Available to Industry
Depositor comments: Please visit https://doi.org/10.1101/2023.05.28.542639 for bioRxiv preprint.
How to cite: pTETDuet_D27NDHFR_R127ATS was a gift from Kimberly Reynolds (Addgene plasmid # 191301 ; http://n2t.net/addgene:191301 ; RRID:Addgene_191301)
